Addgene plasmid #17567: TLX2-lux
Depositing lab: Jeff Wrana. Publication: The Tlx-2 homeobox gene is a downstream target of BMP signalling and is required for mouse mesoderm development. Tang SJ, Hoodless PA, Lu Z, Breitman ML, McInnes RR, Wrana JL, Buchwald M. Development. 1998 May . 125(10):1877-87. PubMed 9550720.
Backbone
  Vector backbone: pGL2-Basic
  Backbone manufacturer: Promega
  Backbone size w/o insert (bp): 5600
  Vector type: Mammalian Expression, Luciferase
Growth in bacteria
  Bacterial resistance: Ampicillin, 100 μg/mL
  Growth temperature: 37°C
  Growth strain: DH5alpha
  Copy number: High Copy
Gene/Insert
  Gene/Insert name: TLX2 promoter (alt names: TLX2-pGL2; TLX2)
  Species: M. musculus (mouse)
  Insert size (bp): 1700
  Entrez Gene: Tlx2 (a.k.a. Enx, NCX, Ncx1, Tlx1l1, Tlx1l2, Hox11l1, Hox11L.1)
  Tag / fusion protein: Luciferase (C terminal on backbone)
  Cloning method: Restriction Enzyme; 5′ cloning site NcoI (destroyed during cloning); 3′ cloning site BamHI (destroyed during cloning)
  Sequencing primers: 5′ na; 3′ LucNrev
Terms and licenses: Academic/Nonprofit Terms; Industry Terms: Not Available to Industry
Depositor comments: See author's map.
How to cite: TLX2-lux was a gift from Jeff Wrana (Addgene plasmid # 17567 ; http://n2t.net/addgene:17567 ; RRID:Addgene_17567)
