[The description below was written by a language model from this plasmid's Addgene catalogue record.]
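Description:
TLX2-lux is a mammalian luciferase reporter plasmid built on the promoterless pGL2-Basic backbone (about 5.6 kb without insert). It is maintained in E. coli as a high-copy plasmid under ampicillin selection. The record lists no selectable marker for mammalian cells, which fits a reporter meant for transient transfection, although the record does not say how it is delivered.

The insert is an approximately 1.7 kb fragment of the mouse Tlx2 promoter; Tlx2 is a homeobox gene also known as Hox11l1, Ncx or Enx. The fragment sits upstream of the backbone's firefly luciferase coding sequence. It was inserted by restriction cloning through NcoI and BamHI ends, and both sites were destroyed in the process, so the fragment cannot be released with those enzymes. The catalogue lists luciferase as a C-terminal "tag" on the backbone. In practice this means the reporter lies downstream of the promoter fragment. Whether any Tlx2 coding sequence is fused in frame is not stated, and the exact boundaries of the promoter region are left to the depositor's map. Because pGL2-Basic has no eukaryotic promoter or enhancer of its own, luciferase output depends on the transcriptional activity of the cloned Tlx2 regulatory sequence.

The associated work identified Tlx2 as a downstream target of BMP signalling that is needed for mouse mesoderm development. The plasmid therefore serves as a transcriptional readout of Tlx2 promoter activity, and in particular as a BMP-responsive reporter for measuring pathway activation in transfected cells. No feature table accompanies the record, so the layout of individual elements cannot be described further.
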