>Addgene plasmid #17567 | TLX2-lux | addgene partial sequence | sequence record 23481 | 17567 with LucNrev
TTNGCGGATGAATGGCGCCGGGCCTTTCTTTATGTTTTTGGCGTCTTCCATGGTGGCTTTACCAACAGTA
CCGGAATGCCAAGCTTTTTGCAAAAGCCTAGGCCTCCAAAAAAGCCTCCTCACTACTTCTGGAATAGCTC
AGAGGCCGAGGCGGCCTCGGCCTCTGCATAAATAAAAAAAATTAGTCAGCGATGGGGCGGAGAATGGGCG
GAACTGGGCGGAGTTAGGGGCGGGATGGGCGGAGTTAGGGGCGGGACTATGGTTGCTGACTAATTGAGAT
GCAGATCGCAGATCTCGAGCCCCCTTGGGAGGCTCCGAGCGCCGCACCCTTACAGACACTTTACCCCACC
CAAGCATCAGAAAATGAGCCTGGAGCATGCCAGCCAAGGAAAGTGGGAGAAGGCTGAAGCGTCTTGGTGA
CCTTATGACCTCTGGGCGCGGACCCAGGAGCGGGGAGAAAGTGACCTCCAGGTCCCTCCCCGGGATGGGA
CCCCTGCCGGGCGGGCCCCAAAGCCGAAGACACGCCCCTGCCGCCACCCTGCCCGGTGCAGGCCGCCATA
ATCGGGTTAGCTAGGCCGGAATTACATTACCTTCCCCAGCCCGCCCCGGCCCTGGGGGGGGCCCTGGCGC
CTCCGAGCCGGTGAGACTGGGCCCAGGGAGGGG
